Addgene plasmid #210253: pUdO4z
Purpose: (Empty Backbone) low-copy plasmid for bacterial expression
Depositing lab: François-Xavier Campbell-Valois. Depositing organization: University of Ottawa. Publication: pUdOs: Concise Plasmids for Bacterial and Mammalian Cells. Manigat FO, Connell LB, Stewart BN, LePabic AR, Tessier CJG, Emlaw JR, Calvert ND, Rossl A, Shuhendler AJ, daCosta CJB, Campbell-Valois FX. ACS Synth Biol. 2024 Jan 18. doi: 10.1021/acssynbio.3c00408. PubMed 38235654.
Backbone
  Vector backbone: pUdO4z
  Backbone manufacturer: Host-Microbe Interactions lab
  Backbone size (bp): 2359
  Vector type: Bacterial Expression
Growth in bacteria
  Bacterial resistance: Bleocin (Zeocin), 50 μg/mL
  Growth temperature: 37°C
  Growth strain: DH5alpha
  Copy number: Low Copy
Gene/Insert
  Cloning method: Gibson Cloning
Terms and licenses: Academic/Nonprofit Terms; Industry Terms: Not Available to Industry
How to cite: pUdO4z was a gift from François-Xavier Campbell-Valois (Addgene plasmid # 210253 ; http://n2t.net/addgene:210253 ; RRID:Addgene_210253)
