[The description below was written by a language model from this plasmid's Addgene catalogue record and pLannotate feature annotations shown in this document.]
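Description:
pUdO4z is a compact empty-backbone plasmid of roughly 2.36 kb, intended for low-copy expression in bacteria and belonging to the pUdO series of deliberately minimal vectors. It is maintained through the replication module of pBBR1, the broad-host-range plasmid originally isolated from Bordetella bronchiseptica. The annotated sequence carries both the pBBR1 oriV and the adjacent Rep coding sequence, whose protein product the origin requires, so replication is self-contained on the plasmid. This replicon accounts for the low copy number recorded in the catalogue entry. It could in principle support maintenance in Gram-negative hosts other than E. coli, although the record lists only a standard E. coli cloning strain.

Selection relies on the Sh ble gene (BleoR) from Streptoalloteichus hindustanus, which encodes a protein that binds bleomycin-family antibiotics and confers resistance to Zeocin. It is driven by the small synthetic bacterial EM7 promoter. The remaining annotated elements are a T7 promoter immediately downstream of the resistance gene and a T3 promoter on the opposite strand near the end of the sequence. These face each other across a short interval that presumably serves as the cloning region, though the record does not explicitly define a cloning site. A very short lacZα fragment upstream of EM7 appears to be a remnant rather than a functional blue/white screening cassette.

No insert is present, and apart from the phage promoters no dedicated expression promoter, ribosome-binding site or terminator for a cargo gene is annotated. Users would therefore supply these with their insert, and Gibson assembly is the listed cloning method. The plasmid suits applications where a small, low-copy, Zeocin-selectable backbone is wanted, such as combination with plasmids carrying other replicons and markers.
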