Features (pLannotate 1.2.2; 7 found; start..end, strand, type, name):
      1..772     +  rep_origin     pBBR1 oriV: replication origin of the broad-host-range plasmid pBBR1 from Bordetella bronchiseptica; requires the pBBR1 Rep protein for replication
    773..1435    +  CDS            pBBR1 Rep: replication protein for the broad-host-range plasmid pBBR1 from Bordetella bronchiseptica
   1775..1792    +  CDS            lacZα (fragment): LacZα fragment of β-galactosidase; lacZ fragment
   1795..1842    +  promoter       EM7 promoter: synthetic bacterial promoter&nbsp
   1861..2235    +  CDS            BleoR: antibiotic-binding protein; Sh ble from Streptoalloteichus hindustanus; confers resistance to bleomycin, phleomycin, and Zeocin™
   2236..2254    +  promoter       T7 promoter: promoter for bacteriophage T7 RNA polymerase
   2343..2361    -  promoter       T3 promoter: promoter for bacteriophage T3 RNA polymerase
>Addgene plasmid #210253 | pUdO4z | addgene full sequence | sequence record 428802 | Addgene NGS Result
GCGGCCACCGGCTGGCTCGCTTCGCTCGGCCCGTGGACAACCCTGCTGGACAAGCTGATGGACAGGCTGC
GCCTGCCCACGAGCTTGACCACAGGGATTGCCCACCGGCTACCCAGCCTTCGACCACATACCCACCGGCT
CCAACTGCGCGGCCTGCGGCCTTGCCCCATCAATTTTTTTAATTTTCTCTGGGGAAAAGCCTCCGGCCTG
CGGCCTGCGCGCTTCGCTTGCCGGTTGGACACCAAGTGGAAGGCGGGTCAAGGCTCGCGCAGCGACCGCG
CAGCGGCTTGGCCTTGACGCGCCTGGAACGACCCAAGCCTATGCGAGTGGGGGCAGTCGAAGGGCGAAGC
CCGCCCGCCTGCCCCCCGAGCCTCACGGCGGCGAGTGCGGGGGTTCCAAGGGGGCAGCGCCACCTTGGGC
AAGGCCGAAGGCCGCGCAGTCGATCAACAAGCCCCGGAGGGGCCACTTTTTGCCGGAGGGGGAGCCGCGC
CGAAGGCGTGGGGGAACCCCGCAGGGGTGCCCTTCTTTGGGCACCAAAGAACTAGATATAGGGCGAAATG
CGAAAGACTTAAAAATCAACAACTTAAAAAAGGGGGGTACGCAACAGCTCATTGCGGCACCCCCCGCAAT
AGCTCATTGCGTAGGTTAAAGAAAATCTGTAATTGACTGCCACTTTTACGCAACGCATAATTGTTGTCGC
GCTGCCGAAAAGTTGCAGCTGATTGCGCATGGTGCCGCAACCGTGCGGCACCCCTACCGCATGGAGATAA
GCATGGCCACGCAGTCCAGAGAAATCGGCATTCAAGCCAAGAACAAGCCCGGTCACTGGGTGCAAACGGA
ACGCAAAGCGCATGAGGCGTGGGCCGGGCTTATTGCGAGGAAACCCACGGCGGCAATGCTGCTGCATCAC
CTCGTGGCGCAGATGGGCCACCAGAACGCCGTGGTGGTCAGCCAGAAGACACTTTCCAAGCTCATCGGAC
GTTCTTTGCGGACGGTCCAATACGCAGTCAAGGACTTGGTGGCCGAGCGCTGGATCTCCGTCGTGAAGCT
CAACGGCCCCGGCACCGTGTCGGCCTACGTGGTCAATGACCGCGTGGCGTGGGGCCAGCCCCGCGACCAG
TTGCGCCTGTCGGTGTTCAGTGCCGCCGTGGTGGTTGATCACGACGACCAGGACGAATCGCTGTTGGGGC
ATGGCGACCTGCGCCGCATCCCGACCCTGTATCCGGGCGAGCAGCAACTACCGACCGGCCCCGGCGAGGA
GCCGCCCAGCCAGCCCGGCATTCCGGGCATGGAACCAGACCTGCCAGCCTTGACCGAAACGGAGGAATGG
GAACGACGCGGGCAGCAGCGCCTGCCGATGCCCGATGAGCCGTGTTTTCTGGACGATGGCGAGCCGTTGG
AGCCGCCGACACGGGTCACGCTGCCGCGCCGGTAGCAGGAAACAGCTATGACCATGCCCGGGTAAGTGAC
TAGCGGAAACACAGAAAAAAGCCCGCACCTGACAGTGCGGGCTTTTTTTTTCGACCAAAGGCTCCGAAGA
GCCGAGTGTCTTCGGTTCGAGACCGAATTCGCGAGCTCTCGCTAGCCAGTTTAAACAATTGCGGCCGCGT
ACTAGTCTATCGATTTGGATCCACCCTGCAGGAAGTCTAGACCGTCGACACGGTCTCTGAGAGAAGACAC
GTCGCTCTTCGACGTAAGTAACTGACTCGGTACCAAATTCCAGAAAAGAGGCCTCCCGAAAGGGGGGCCT
TTTTTCGTTTTGGTCCTAAGCTTAACTGGCCGTCGTTTTACAGTGTTGACAATTAATCATCGGCATAGTA
TATCGGCATAGTATAATACGACAAGGTGAGGAACTAAACCATGGCCAAGTTGACCAGTGCCGTTCCGGTG
CTCACCGCGCGCGACGTCGCCGGAGCGGTCGAGTTCTGGACCGACCGGCTCGGGTTCTCCCGGGACTTCG
TGGAGGACGACTTCGCCGGTGTGGTCCGGGACGACGTGACCCTGTTCATCAGCGCGGTCCAGGACCAGGT
GGTGCCGGACAACACCCTGGCCTGGGTGTGGGTGCGCGGCCTGGACGAGCTGTACGCCGAGTGGTCGGAG
GTCGTGTCCACGAACTTCCGGGACGCCTCCGGGCCGGCCATGACCGAGATCGGCGAGCAGCCGTGGGGGC
GGGAGTTCGCCCTGCGCGACCCGGCCGGCAACTGCGTGCACTTCGTGGCCGAGGAGCAGGACTGATAATA
CGACTCACTATAGGGTAACTAATTGAGGCGCGCCTACCACCGTCAAAAAAAACGGCGCTTTTTAGCGCCG
TTTTTATTTTTCAACCTTCCTAGGTAAGTGACCCTTTAGTGAGGGTTAATT
